>Addgene plasmid #131862 | pMH610 | addgene full sequence | sequence record 258191 | Addgene NGS Result
GGGGAATTGTGAGCGGATAACAATTCCCCTGTAGAAATAATTTTGTTTAACTTTAATAAGGAGATATACC
ATGGTTAGCGGTGTTGGTGGTAGCGGTGGTGGTCGTGGTGGCGGTCGCGGAGGTGAAGAAGAACCGAGCA
GCAGCCATACCCCGAATAATCGCCGTGGTGGTGAACAGGCACAGAGCAGCGGCACCAAAAGCCTGCGTCC
GCGTAGCAATACCGAAAGCATGAGCAAAGCAATTCAGCAGTATACCGTTGATGCACGTCTGCATGCCGTT
TTCGAACAGAGCGGTGAAAGCGGTAAAAGCTTTGATTATAGCCAGAGCCTGAAAACCACCACCTATGGTA
GCAGCGTGCCGGAACAGCAGATTACCGCATATCTGAGCCGTATTCAGCGTGGTGGCTACATTCAGCCGTT
TGGCTGCATGATCGCAGTTGATGAAAGCAGCTTTCGCATTATTGGCTACAGCGAAAATGCACGTGAAATG
CTGGGCATTATGCCGCAGAGCGTTCCGACCCTGGAAAAACCGGAAATTCTGGCAATGGGCACCGATGTTC
GTAGCCTGTTTACCAGCAGCAGCTCCATTCTGCTGGAACGTGCCTTTGTTGCCCGTGAAATTACCCTGCT
GAATCCGGTTTGGATTCATAGCAAAAACACCGGCAAACCGTTTTATGCAATTCTGCATCGTATTGATGTT
GGCGTGGTTATTGATCTGGAACCGGCACGTACCGAAGATCCGGCACTGAGCATTGCCGGTGCAGTTCAGA
GCCAGAAACTGGCAGTTCGTGCAATTAGCCAGCTGCAGGCACTGCCTGGTGGTGATATCAAACTGCTGTG
TGATACCGTTGTTGAAAGCGTTCGTGATCTGACCGGCTACGACCGTGTTATGGTGTATAAATTCCACGAA
GATGAACATGGTGAAGTTGTTGCAGAAAGCAAACGTGATGACCTGGAACCGTATATTGGTCTGCATTATC
CAGCAACCGATATTCCGCAGGCAAGCCGTTTCCTGTTCAAACAGAATCGTGTGCGCATGATTGTTGATTG
TAATGCAACACCGGTTCTGGTTGTTCAGGATGATCGTCTGACCCAGAGCATGTGTCTGGTTGGTAGCACC
CTGCGTGCACCGCATGGTTGTCATAGCCAGTATATGGCAAATATGGGTAGCATCGCAAGCCTGGCCATGG
CGGTGATCATCAATGGTAATGAAGATGATGGTAGCAATGTTGCAAGCGGTCGTAGCAGCATGCGTCTGTG
GGGTCTGGTTGTGTGTCATCATACCAGCAGTCGCTGCATTCCGTTTCCGCTGCGTTATGCATGTGAATTT
CTGATGCAGGCATTTGGACTGCAGCTGAATATGGAACTGCAACTGGCACTGCAGATGAGCGAAAAACGTG
TTCTGCGTACCCAGACCCTGCTGTGCGATATGCTGCTGCGTGATAGTCCGGCAGGCATTGTTACCCAGAG
CCCGAGCATTATGGATCTGGTGAAATGCGATGGTGCAGCCTTTCTGTATCACGGTAAATACTATCCGCTG
GGTGTTGCACCGAGCGAAGTTCAGATTAAAGATGTTGTTGAGTGGCTGCTGGCAAATCATGCAGATAGCA
CCGGTCTGAGCACCGATAGCCTGGGTGATGCAGGTTATCCGGGTGCAGCAGCACTGGGAGATGCAGTTTG
TGGTATGGCAGTTGCATACATTACCAAACGCGATTTTCTGTTTTGGTTTCGTAGCCATACCGCCAAAGAA
ATCAAATGGGGTGGTGCAAAACATCACCCGGAAGATAAAGATGACGGTCAGCGTATGCATCCGCGTAGTA
GCTTTCAGGCATTTCTGGAAGTGGTGAAAAGCCGTAGCCAGCCGTGGGAAACCGCAGAAATGGATGCAAT
TCATAGCCTGCAACTGATTCTGCGCGATAGCTTCAAAGAAAGCGAAGCAGCAATGAATAGCAAAGTTGTT
GATGGTGTTGTTCAGCCGTGTCGTGATATGGCAGGCGAACAGGGTATTGATGAACTGGGTGCAGGTTCTG
GTAGCGGTCGTGGCGATAGCCCAGGTCGTGGTGACTCTCCGCATCATCACCATCACCATGATCGCTGTGG
TTAAGCGGCCGCATAATGCTTAAGTCGAACAGAAAGTAATCGTATTGTACACGGCCGCATAATCGAAATT
AATACGACTCACTATAGGGGAATTGTGAGCGGATAACAATTCCCCATCTTAGTATATTAGTTAAGTATAA
GAAGGAGATATACATATGAGTGTCAACTTAGCTTCCCAGTTGCGGGAAGGGACGAAAAAATCCCACTCCA
TGGCGGAGAACGTCGGCTTTGTCAAATGCTTCCTCAAGGGCGTTGTCGAGAAAAATTCCTACCGTAAGCT
GGTTGGCAATCTCTACTTTGTCTACAGTGCCATGGAAGAGGAAATGGCAAAATTTAAGGACCATCCCATC
CTCAGCCACATTTACTTCCCCGAACTCAACCGCAAACAAAGCCTAGAGCAAGACCTGCAATTCTATTACG
GCTCCAACTGGCGGCAAGAAGTGAAAATTTCTGCCGCTGGCCAAGCCTATGTGGACCGAGTCCGGCAAGT
GGCCGCTACGGCCCCTGAATTGTTGGTGGCCCATTCCTACACCCGTTACCTGGGGGATCTTTCCGGCGGT
CAAATTCTCAAGAAAATTGCCCAAAATGCCATGAATCTCCACGATGGTGGCACAGCTTTCTATGAATTTG
CCGACATTGATGACGAAAAGGCTTTTAAAAATACCTACCGTCAAGCTATGAATGATCTGCCCATTGACCA
AGCCACCGCCGAACGGATTGTGGATGAAGCCAATGACGCCTTTGCCATGAACATGAAAATGTTCAACGAA
CTTGAAGGCAACCTGATCAAGGCGATCGGCATTATGGTGTTCAACAGCCTCACCCGTCGCCGCAGTCAAG
GCAGCACCGAAGTTGGCCTCGCCACCTCCGAAGGCTAGAAGCTTGGATCCATTAAAGAGGAGAAACCCGG
GCATGGCCGTCACTGAT
[729 nt withheld, positions 3028-3756]
TAAGACGTCGGTACCCTCGAGTCTGGTAAAGAAACCGCTGCTGCGAAATTTGAACGCCAGCACATGGACT
CGTCTACTAGCGCAGCTTAATTAACCTAGGCTGCTGCCACCGCTGAGCAATAACTAGCATAACCCCTTGG
GGCCTCTAAACGGGTCTTGAGGGGTTTTTTGCTGAAACCTCAGGCATTTGAGAAGCACACGGTCACACTG
CTTCCGGTAGTCAATAAACCGGTAAACCAGCAATAGACATAAGCGGCTATTTAACGACCCTGCCCTGAAC
CGACGACCGGGTCATCGTGGCCGGATCTTGCGGCCCCTCGGCTTGAACGAATTGTTAGACATTATTTGCC
GACTACCTTGGTGATCTCGCCTTTCACGTAGTGGACAAATTCTTCCAACTGATCTGCGCGCGAGGCCAAG
CGATCTTCTTCTTGTCCAAGATAAGCCTGTCTAGCTTCAAGTATGACGGGCTGATACTGGGCCGGCAGGC
GCTCCATTGCCCAGTCGGCAGCGACATCCTTCGGCGCGATTTTGCCGGTTACTGCGCTGTACCAAATGCG
GGACAACGTAAGCACTACATTTCGCTCATCGCCAGCCCAGTCGGGCGGCGAGTTCCATAGCGTTAAGGTT
TCATTTAGCGCCTCAAATAGATCCTGTTCAGGAACCGGATCAAAGAGTTCCTCCGCCGCTGGACCTACCA
AGGCAACGCTATGTTCTCTTGCTTTTGTCAGCAAGATAGCCAGATCAATGTCGATCGTGGCTGGCTCGAA
GATACCTGCAAGAATGTCATTGCGCTGCCATTCTCCAAATTGCAGTTCGCGCTTAGCTGGATAACGCCAC
GGAATGATGTCGTCGTGCACAACAATGGTGACTTCTACAGCGCGGAGAATCTCGCTCTCTCCAGGGGAAG
CCGAAGTTTCCAAAAGGTCGTTGATCAAAGCTCGCCGCGTTGTTTCATCAAGCCTTACGGTCACCGTAAC
CAGCAAATCAATATCACTGTGTGGCTTCAGGCCGCCATCCACTGCGGAGCCGTACAAATGTACGGCCAGC
AACGTCGGTTCGAGATGGCGCTCGATGACGCCAACTACCTCTGATAGTTGAGTCGATACTTCGGCGATCA
CCGCTTCCCTCATACTCTTCCTTTTTCAATATTATTGAAGCATTTATCAGGGTTATTGTCTCATGAGCGG
ATACATATTTGAATGTATTTAGAAAAATAAACAAATAGCTAGCTCACTCGGTCGCTACGCTCCGGGCGTG
AGACTGCGGCGGGCGCTGCGGACACATACAAAGTTACCCACAGATTCCGTGGATAAGCAGGGGACTAACA
TGTGAGGCAAAACAGCAGGGCCGCGCCGGTGGCGTTTTTCCATAGGCTCCGCCCTCCTGCCAGAGTTCAC
ATAAACAGACGCTTTTCCGGTGCATCTGTGGGAGCCGTGAGGCTCAACCATGAATCTGACAGTACGGGCG
AAACCCGACAGGACTTAAAGATCCCCACCGTTTCCGGCGGGTCGCTCCCTCTTGCGCTCTCCTGTTCCGA
CCCTGCCGTTTACCGGATACCTGTTCCGCCTTTCTCCCTTACGGGAAGTGTGGCGCTTTCTCATAGCTCA
CACACTGGTATCTCGGCTCGGTGTAGGTCGTTCGCTCCAAGCTGGGCTGTAAGCAAGAACTCCCCGTTCA
GCCCGACTGCTGCGCCTTATCCGGTAACTGTTCACTTGAGTCCAACCCGGAAAAGCACGGTAAAACGCCA
CTGGCAGCAGCCATTGGTAACTGGGAGTTCGCAGAGGATTTGTTTAGCTAAACACGCGGTTGCTCTTGAA
GTGTGCGCCAAAGTCCGGCTACACTGGAAGGACAGATTTGGTTGCTGTGCTCTGCGAAAGCCAGTTACCA
CGGTTAAGCAGTTCCCCAACTGACTTAACCTTCGATCAAACCACCTCCCCAGGTGGTTTTTTCGTTTACA
GGGCAAAAGATTACGCGCAGAAAAAAAGGATCTCAAGAAGATCCTTTGATCTTTTCTACTGAACCGCTCT
AGATTTCAGTGCAATTTATCTCTTCAAATGTAGCACCTGAAGTCAGCCCCATACGATATAAGTTGTAATT
CTCATGTTAGTCATGCCCCGCGCCCACCGGAAGGAGCTGACTGGGTTGAAGGCTCTCAAGGGCATCGGTC
GAGATCCCGGTGCCTAATGAGTGAGCTAACTTACATTAATTGCGTTGCGCTCACTGCCCGCTTTCCAGTC
GGGAAACCTGTCGTGCCAGCTGCATTAATGAATCGGCCAACGCGCGGGGAGAGGCGGTTTGCGTATTGGG
CGCCAGGGTGGTTTTTCTTTTCACCAGTGAGACGGGCAACAGCTGATTGCCCTTCACCGCCTGGCCCTGA
GAGAGTTGCAGCAAGCGGTCCACGCTGGTTTGCCCCAGCAGGCGAAAATCCTGTTTGATGGTGGTTAACG
GCGGGATATAACATGAGCTGTCTTCGGTATCGTCGTATCCCACTACCGAGATGTCCGCACCAACGCGCAG
CCCGGACTCGGTAATGGCGCGCATTGCGCCCAGCGCCATCTGATCGTTGGCAACCAGCATCGCAGTGGGA
ACGATGCCCTCATTCAGCATTTGCATGGTTTGTTGAAAACCGGACATGGCACTCCAGTCGCCTTCCCGTT
CCGCTATCGGCTGAATTTGATTGCGAGTGAGATATTTATGCCAGCCAGCCAGACGCAGACGCGCCGAGAC
AGAACTTAATGGGCCCGCTAACAGCGCGATTTGCTGGTGACCCAATGCGACCAGATGCTCCACGCCCAGT
CGCGTACCGTCTTCATGGGAGAAAATAATACTGTTGATGGGTGTCTGGTCAGAGACATCAAGAAATAACG
CCGGAACATTAGTGCAGGCAGCTTCCACAGCAATGGCATCCTGGTCATCCAGCGGATAGTTAATGATCAG
CCCACTGACGCGTTGCGCGAGAAGATTGTGCACCGCCGCTTTACAGGCTTCGACGCCGCTTCGTTCTACC
ATCGACACCACCACGCTGGCACCCAGTTGATCGGCGCGAGATTTAATCGCCGCGACAATTTGCGACGGCG
CGTGCAGGGCCAGACTGGAGGTGGCAACGCCAATCAGCAACGACTGTTTGCCCGCCAGTTGTTGTGCCAC
GCGGTTGGGAATGTAATTCAGCTCCGCCATCGCCGCTTCCACTTTTTCCCGCGTTTTCGCAGAAACGTGG
CTGGCCTGGTTCACCACGCGGGAAACGGTCTGATAAGAGACACCGGCATACTCTGCGACATCGTATAACG
TTACTGGTTTCACATTCACCACCCTGAATTGACTCTCTTCCGGGCGCTATCATGCCATACCGCGAAAGGT
TTTGCGCCATTCGATGGTGTCCGGGATCTCGACGCTCTCCCTTATGCGACTCCTGCATTAGGAAATTAAT
ACGACTCACTATA
Features (pLannotate 1.2.2; 19 found; start..end, strand, type, name):
      3..27      +  protein_bind   lac operator: The lac repressor binds to the lac operator to inhibit transcription in E. coli. This inhibition can be relieved by adding lactose or isopropyl-β-D-thiogalactopyranoside (IPTG). lac repressor encoded by lacI
     42..64      +  RBS            RBS: efficient ribosome binding site from bacteriophage T7 gene 10 (Olins and Rangwala, 1989)
     71..2023    +  CDS            PHYB (fragment): PHYB_ARATH - Also known as HY3 From Arabidopsis thaliana (Mouse-ear cress).
   2170..2188    +  promoter       T7 promoter: promoter for bacteriophage T7 RNA polymerase
   2189..2213    +  protein_bind   lac operator: The lac repressor binds to the lac operator to inhibit transcription in E. coli. This inhibition can be relieved by adding lactose or isopropyl-β-D-thiogalactopyranoside (IPTG). lac repressor encoded by lacI
   2256..2975    +  CDS            pbsA1: HO1_SYNY3 - Experimental evidence at protein level: Swiss-Prot protein existence level 1. Catalyzes the opening of the heme ring with the release of iron. Key enzyme in the synthesis of the chromophoric part of the photosynthetic antennae. From Synechocystis sp. (strain PCC 6803 / Kazusa).
   3013..3756    +  CDS            pcyA (sequence partly withheld): PCYA_SYNY3 - Experimental evidence at protein level: Swiss-Prot protein existence level 1. Catalyzes the four-electron reduction of biliverdin IX-alpha (2-electron reduction at both the A and D rings); the reaction proceeds via an isolatable 2-electron intermediate, 181,182-dihydrobiliverdin. From Synechocystis sp. (strain PCC 6803 / Kazusa).
   3784..3825    +  CDS            S-Tag (fragment): affinity and epitope tag derived from pancreatic ribonuclease A
   3855..3872    +  CDS            SET1 (fragment): solubility-enhancement tag derived from T7 phage gene 10B
   3880..3927    +  terminator     T7 terminator: transcription terminator for bacteriophage T7 RNA polymerase
   4098..4889    -  CDS            SmR: aminoglycoside adenylyltransferase (Murphy, 1985); aadA; confers resistance to spectinomycin and streptomycin
   4890..4981    -  promoter       AmpR promoter: bla
   5029..5767    -  rep_origin     CloDF13 ori: Plasmids containing the CloDF13 (CDF) origin of replication can be propagated in E. coli cells that contain additional plasmids with compatible origins.
   5864..5928    -  CDS            TcR (fragment): tetracycline efflux protein; tet; confers resistance to tetracycline
   5943..5964    -  protein_bind   CAP binding site: CAP binding activates transcription in the presence of cAMP. E. coli catabolite activator protein
   5977..7059    -  CDS            lacI: lac repressor; lacI; The lac repressor binds to the lac operator to inhibit transcription in E. coli. This inhibition can be relieved by adding lactose or isopropyl-β-D-thiogalactopyranoside (IPTG).
   7060..7137    -  promoter       lacI promoter: lacI
   7145..7180    -  CDS            TcR (fragment): tetracycline efflux protein; tet; confers resistance to tetracycline
   7183..2       +  promoter       T7 promoter (across the origin): promoter for bacteriophage T7 RNA polymerase
