[The description below was written by a language model from this plasmid's Addgene catalogue record and pLannotate feature annotations shown in this document.]
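Description:
pMH610 is a bacterial expression plasmid built on the pCDFDuet-1 backbone and designed to produce chromophore-loaded (holo) phytochrome B in E. coli from a single vector. It replicates through the CloDF13 origin, which is compatible with other common plasmid origins and is catalogued as low copy. Selection relies on the aadA (SmR) gene, which confers streptomycin and spectinomycin resistance. The backbone also carries lacI under its own promoter, so both T7 promoter/lac operator units are repressed until induced with IPTG in a host that supplies T7 RNA polymerase.

The first T7lac cassette, with the T7 gene 10 ribosome binding site, drives PhyB*, the N-terminal photosensory portion (residues 1–651) of Arabidopsis thaliana phytochrome B. According to the catalogue entry, this is fused at its C-terminus to an RGD motif, a His6 tag and a terminal cysteine. The automated annotation marks only the PHYB fragment, not these short additions. The second T7lac cassette expresses two Synechocystis PCC 6803 enzymes in tandem. Heme oxygenase HO1 (pbsA1) opens the heme ring to give biliverdin IXα, and the ferredoxin oxidoreductase PcyA reduces biliverdin to phycocyanobilin. This operon ends at the T7 terminator, just after residual S-tag sequence from the Duet backbone. Making the bilin chromophore inside the same cell lets the apoprotein assemble into light-responsive holoprotein during expression.

The short TcR and SET1 fragments in the feature table are probably annotation matches to backbone remnants rather than functional elements. The associated work concerns phytochrome production by high-cell-density E. coli fermentation, and the His tag presumably serves for purification. The record does not state what the RGD motif and cysteine are for.
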