Addgene plasmid #131862: pMH610
Purpose: Produces holo-PhyB* in E. coli
Depositing lab: Wilfried Weber. Depositing organization: Albert-Ludwigs-Universitaet Freiburg. Publication: Production of Phytochromes by High-Cell-Density E. coli Fermentation. Horner M, Gerhardt K, Salavei P, Hoess P, Harrer D, Kaiser J, Tabor JJ, Weber W. ACS Synth Biol. 2019 Sep 26. doi: 10.1021/acssynbio.9b00267. PubMed 31526004.
Backbone
  Vector backbone: pCDFDuet-1
  Backbone manufacturer: Novagen
  Vector type: Bacterial Expression
Growth in bacteria
  Bacterial resistance: Streptomycin, 50 μg/mL
  Growth temperature: 37°C
  Growth strain: DH5alpha
  Copy number: Low Copy
Gene/Insert 1
  Gene/Insert name: PhyB(1-651)-RGD-His6-Cys (alt name: PhyB*)
  Species: A. thaliana (mustard weed), Synthetic
  Insert size (bp): 2034
  Promoter: T7 promoter-1
  Cloning method: Gibson Cloning
  Sequencing primers: 5′ GGATCTCGACGCTCTCCCT
Gene/Insert 2
  Gene/Insert name: HO1
  Species: Synechocystis PCC 6803
  Insert size (bp): 723
  Promoter: T7 promoter-2
  Cloning method: Gibson Cloning
  Sequencing primers: 5′ TTGTACACGGCCGCATAATC
Gene/Insert 3
  Gene/Insert name: PcyA
  Species: Synechocystis PCC 6803
  Insert size (bp): 747
  Promoter: T7 promoter-2
  Cloning method: Gibson Cloning
  Sequencing primers: 5′ TTGTACACGGCCGCATAATC; 3′ GGGTTATGCTAGTTATTGC
Terms and licenses: Academic/Nonprofit Terms; Industry Terms: Not Available to Industry
How to cite: pMH610 was a gift from Wilfried Weber (Addgene plasmid # 131862 ; http://n2t.net/addgene:131862 ; RRID:Addgene_131862)
